>Addgene plasmid #101070 | pFETCh_KMT2B | addgene full sequence | sequence record 194635 | Addgene NGS Result
CGGTTTGCGTATTGGGAACTTTTGCTGAGTTGAAGGATCAGATCACGCATCTTCCCGACAACGCAGACCG
TTCCGTGGCAAAGCAAAAGTTCAAAATCAGTAACCGTCAGTGCCGATAAGTTCAAAGTTAAACCTGGTGT
TGATACCAACATTGAAACGTTGATCGAAAACGCGCTGAAAAACGCTGCTGAATGTGCGAGCTTCTTCCGC
TTCCTCGCTCACTGACTCGCTGCGCTCGGTCGTTCGGCTGCGGCGAGCGGTATCAGCTCACTCAAAGGCG
GTAATACGGTTATCCACAGAATCAGGGGATAACGCAGGAAAGAACATGTGAGCAAAAGGCCAGCAAAAGG
CCAGGAACCGTAAAAAGGCCGCGTTGCTGGCGTTTTTCCATAGGCTCCGCCCCCCTGACGAGCATCACAA
AAATCGACGCTCAAGTCAGAGGTGGCGAAACCCGACAGGACTATAAAGATACCAGGCGTTTCCCCCTGGA
AGCTCCCTCGTGCGCTCTCCTGTTCCGACCCTGCCGCTTACCGGATACCTGTCCGCCTTTCTCCCTTCGG
GAAGCGTGGCGCTTTCTCATAGCTCACGCTGTAGGTATCTCAGTTCGGTGTAGGTCGTTCGCTCCAAGCT
GGGCTGTGTGCACGAACCCCCCGTTCAGCCCGACCGCTGCGCCTTATCCGGTAACTATCGTCTTGAGTCC
AACCCGGTAAGACACGACTTATCGCCACTGGCAGCAGCCACTGGTAACAGGATTAGCAGAGCGAGGTATG
TAGGCGGTGCTACAGAGTTCTTGAAGTGGTGGCCTAACTACGGCTACACTAGAAGAACAGTATTTGGTAT
CTGCGCTCTGCTGAAGCCAGTTACCTTCGGAAAAAGAGTTGGTAGCTCTTGATCCGGCAAACAAACCACC
GCTGGTAGCGGTGGTTTTTTTGTTTGCAAGCAGCAGATTACGCGCAGAAAAAAAGGATCTCAAGAAGATC
CTTTGATCTTTTCTACGGGGTCTGACGCTCAGTGGAACTCCGTCGAGAGGTCTGCCTCGTGAAGAAGGTG
TTGCTGACTCATACCAGGCCTGAATCGCCCCATCATCCAGCCAGAAAGTGAGGGAGCCACGGTTGATGAG
AGCTTTGTTGTAGGTGGACCAGTTGGTGATTTTGAACTTTTGCTTTGCCACGGAACGGTCTGCGTTGTCG
GGAAGATGCGTGATCTGATCCTTCAACTCAGCAAAAGTTCGATTTATTCAACAAAGCCACGTTGTGTCTC
AAAATCTCTGATGTTACATTGCACAAGATAAAAATATATCATCATGAACAATAAAACTGTCTGCTTACAT
AAACAGTAATACAAGGGGTGTTATGAGCCATATTCAACGGGAAACGTCTTGCTCGAAGCCGCGATTAAAT
TCCAACATGGATGCTGATTTATATGGGTATAAATGGGCTCGCGATAATGTCGGGCAATCAGGTGCGACAA
TCTATCGATTGTATGGGAAGCCCGATGCGCCAGAGTTGTTTCTGAAACATGGCAAAGGTAGCGTTGCCAA
TGATGTTACAGATGAGATGGTCAGACTAAACTGGCTGACGGAATTTATGCCTCTTCCGACCATCAAGCAT
TTTATCCGTACTCCTGATGATGCATGGTTACTCACCACTGCGATCCCCGGGAAAACAGCATTCCAGGTAT
TAGAAGAATATCCTGATTCAGGTGAAAATATTGTTGATGCGCTGGCAGTGTTCCTGCGCCGGTTGCATTC
GATTCCTGTTTGTAATTGTCCTTTTAACAGCGATCGCGTATTTCGTCTCGCTCAGGCGCAATCACGAATG
AATAACGGTTTGGTTGATGCGAGTGATTTTGATGACGAGCGTAATGGCTGGCCTGTTGAACAAGTCTGGA
AAGAAATGCATAAGCTTTTGCCATTCTCACCGGATTCAGTCGTCACTCATGGTGATTTCTCACTTGATAA
CCTTATTTTTGACGAGGGGAAATTAATAGGTTGTATTGATGTTGGACGAGTCGGAATCGCAGACCGATAC
CAGGATCTTGCCATCCTATGGAACTGCCTCGGTGAGTTTTCTCCTTCATTACAGAAACGGCTTTTTCAAA
AATATGGTATTGATAATCCTGATATGAATATATTGCAGTTTCATTTGATGCTCGATGAGTTTTTCTAATC
AGAATTGGTTAATTGGTTGTAACACTGGCAGAGCATTACGCTGACTTGACGGGACGGCGGCTTTGTTGAA
TAAATCGCATTCGCCATTCAGGCTGCGCAACTGTTGGGAAGGGCGATCGGTGCGGGCCTCTTCGCTATTA
CGCCAGCTGGCGAAAGGGGGATGTGCTGCAAGGCGATTAAGTTGGGTAACGCCAGGGTTTTCCCAGTCAC
GACGTTGTAAAACGACGGCCAGTGAACGACGGCCAGTGAATTGGAGGCTACAGTCAGTGGAGAGGACTTT
CCAAGATAAAGAACTTTGCTGACTACTAAGCCCAGTATACAATTAGCACTGAAGTACTTCTTGAAGTACA
ATCCTAATTGGGCAAAGACCCAACAGATAGCCTCACTGCTCTTCGCCCTAGAAGGGCCTATTCCAACATA
CACACAGGGCCACATGTGGGAGGGCTGACCCCAGGTGCCTCTGGGCCACCAGAATCCCCTCTGGGAAACA
ACCCTGCTACAGACAGTTGCTGTGTTGTGTTGTTCTGAAGCCGTAACAGACCCCATGACTGACTTCTAAT
TCTGAATGATGGCCTCACCTACCTGTTGAGGCTGATGAACTTCCTTGGGTCATGATGGGTGGGTGTGTAG
AAGTGGGGTTCCTACCTGCCCCCACAGCCTACAAATGGGAAGACCACCTCTCCAAACATTGACAGACTTT
ATTGTGGGGGGGTTCCCACCTGGGACCCCACCTCTTAAATAAAAAAGTGCATAGAAAAGAAGGGATTTAG
AAACCTTTGTACAATATCTACATCCTGGGCCCCCAGGGCAGAAAGGGGGCGATTGCTGGATGGGCTGGAG
GGGTGGAGGCAGGGCCCTTGTCACCTGCATGCCCACATCCACCCTGAACATGAGGGTGGGGGTGAGATGC
TCTGGGAGGGGCTAGGGAGCCCCCAGGCTAGGGGCAAGATGGCAGCGACGGCAGCAGGAGGTGTGAGGGG
TCGTGGTGGGCAGGATGTTCGAATCAGAAGAACTCGTCAAGAAGGCGATAGAAGGCGATGCGCTGCGAAT
CGGGAGCGGCGATACCGTAAAGCACGAGGAAGCGGTCAGCCCATTCGCCGCCAAGCTCTTCAGCAATATC
ACGGGTAGCCAACGCTATGTCCTGATAGCGGTCGGCCACACCCAGCCGGCCACAGTCGATGAATCCAGAA
AAGCGGCCATTTTCCACCATGATATTCGGCAAGCAGGCATCGCCATGGGTCACGACGAGATCCTCGCCGT
CGGGCATGCGCGCCTTGAGCCTGGCGAACAGTTCGGCTGGCGCGAGCCCCTGATGCTCTTCGTCCAGATC
ATCCTGATCGACAAGACCGGCTTCCATCCGAGTACGTGCTCGCTCGATGCGATGTTTCGCTTGGTGGTCG
AATGGGCAGGTAGCCGGATCAAGCGTATGCAGCCGCCGCATTGCATCAGCCATGATGGATACTTTCTCGG
CAGGAGCAAGGTGAGATGACAGGAGATCCTGCCCCGGCACTTCGCCCAATAGCAGCCAGTCCCTTCCCGC
TTCAGTGACAACGTCGAGCACAGCTGCGCAAGGAACGCCCGTCGTGGCCAGCCACGATAGCCGCGCTGCC
TCGTCCTGCAGTTCATTCAGGGCACCGGACAGGTCGGTCTTGACAAAAAGAACCGGGCGCCCCTGCGCTG
ACAGCCGGAACACGGCGGCATCAGAGCAGCCGATTGTCTGTTGTGCCCAGTCATAGCCGAATAGCCTCTC
CACCCAAGCGGCCGGAGAACCTGCGTGCAATCCATCTTGTTCAATCATGCGAAACGATCCAGGTCCAGGG
TTCTCCTCCACGTCTCCAGCCTGCTTCAGCAGGCTGAAGTTAGTAGCTCCGCTTCCTGAAACCTTATCGT
CGTCATCCTTGTAATCTCCCTTATCGTCGTCATCCTTGTAATCGCCCTTATCGTCGTCATCCTTGTAATC
TCCAGAACCACCTCCACCGGAACCTCCTCCGCTCCCGTTAAGGAACCGACGGCAGCGCTTGGCGCCACAG
TTGCAGGGCAGCTTGTTGCTGGCATCCTCGATGGGGAACTTGTAGTCGTAGGTGAGCTCCTCACCACGCA
GGATGCGGCGCAGGGCGAAGATAACAATGTGTTTCTGGCCCTCCACGTGGATGACCCGAGAGAAGCAGTT
GGGCTCACAGGAGTGGTTGATGAAGCGGGCGGCATTGCCATGCATCGTGGCGTCCACTACATCAAAGTCA
TCCATGCGGAACATATAGCACCCGATGCCCTGCAGGGATGAGGTGGGGAGATCAGGTGCTCTGTCCCCGC
GGACAGGCTCGCTTCACCCACTGTCTTCCCACAGCCACTGGGAGCCCACCTTCCCATCGTAGAACTTCTC
CCGCTTGTCAGTCAACACCGAGCGGATGACAATGCCAGAGTACTCGATGACCATCTCCCCCGCGTCGATG
TTGCGCTTACAGAACAGGCCTCGCCCGTGGATGGCTGATCTGCAGGGCAGGATGAACAGGGAACTCAGGG
GGGAGGGGGACAGAAACCAGACAGTACCCCCTACCCAGTGCACCTGTCCGTCCACCCAAGGGGCATCCTC
CCCCCCAACCCCACTCACCTGTAGACACCCACAGCTTCTTTGGACGTCTTCTTAAGGTGACGAAAACGCA
TGGCCATGGGCAGCTCCAGGCTGGTGGCACGTCTGGTGAGGGACAGCTGGGCTGCAGGTCGGGGAGAGGA
GTGTTAGTAACCGCGACGCTGGTGGGGGTCGGCTTGTTAAGAGGGGCGCTGCTAACGCTGCAAGAGTGGG
TTGTCAGCGTGGGGCCGGTGCTACTGGAATCGATACCGGCATGATTGACAGCCTGGGCGAGGATGTCACC
TGATGGTGATAAGAATACACGGGAGACTTAGTACGGTTTCACAGGCGTGACACGTTTATTGAGTAGGATT
ACAGAGTATAACATAGAGTATAATATAGAGTATACAATAGTGACGTGGGATCCTCAGTTAGCCTCCCCCA
TCTCCCGGGCAAACGTGCGCGCCAGGTCGCAGATCGTCGGTATGGAGCCGGGGGTGGTGACGTGGGTCTG
GACCATCCCGGAGGTAAGTTGCAGCAGGGCGTCCCGGCAGCCGGCGGGCGATTGGTCGTAATCCAGGATA
AAGACGTGCATGGGACGGAGGCGTTTGGCCAAGACGTCCAAGGCCCAGGCAAACACGTTGTACAGGTCGC
CGTTGGGGGCCAGCAACTCGGGGGCCCGAAACAGGGTAAATAACGTGTCCCCGATATGGGGTCGTGGGCC
CGCGTTGCTCTGGGGCTCGGCACCCTGGGGCGGCACGGCCGTCCCCGAAAGCTGTCCCCAATCCTCCCGC
CACGACCCGCCGCCCTGCAGATACCGCACCGTATTGGCAAGCAGCCCGTAAACGCGGCGAATCGCGGCCA
GCATAGCCAGGTCAAGCCGCTCGCCGGGGCGCTGGCGTTTGGCCAGGCGGTCGATGTGTCTGTCCTCCGG
AAGGGCCCCCAACACGATGTTTGTGCCGGGCAAGGTCGGCGGGATGAGGGCCACGAACGCCAGCACGGCC
TGGGGGGTCATGCTGCCCATAAGGTATCGCGCGGCCGGGTAGCACAGGAGGGCGGCGATGGGATGGCGGT
CGAAGATGAGGGTGAGGGCCGGGGGCGGGGCATGTGAGCTCCCAGCCTCCCCCCCGATATGAGGAGCCAG
AACGGCGTCGGTCACGGCATAAGGCATGCCCATTGTTATCTGGGCGCTTGTCATTACCACCGCCGCGTCC
CCGGCCGATATCTCACCCTGGTCGAGGCGGTGTTGTGTGGTGTAGATGTTCGCGATTGTCTCGGAAGCCC
CCAGCACCTGCCAGTAAGTCATCGGCTCGGGTACGTAGACGATATCGTCGCGCGAACCCAGGGCCACCAG
CAGTTGCGTGGTGGTGGTTTTCCCCATCCCGTGAGGACCGTCTATATAAACCCGCAGTAGCGTGGGCATT
TTCTGCTCCAGGCGGACTTCCGTGGCTTCTTGCTGCCGGCGAGGGCGCAACGCCGTACGTCGGTTGCTAT
GGCCGCGAGAACGCGCAGCCTGGTCGAACGCAGACGCGTGTTGATGGCAGGGGTACGAAGCCATGGTCGG
GATCCCCAGGCTGGATCGGTCCCGGTGTCTCCTATGGAGGTCAAAACAGCGTGGATGGCGTCTCCAGGCG
ATCTGACGGTTCACTAAACGAGCTCTGCTTATATAGACCTCCCACCGTACACGCCTACCGCCCATTTGCG
TCAATGGGGCGGAGTTGTTACGACATTTTGGAAAGTCCCGTTGATTTTGGTGCCAAAACAAACTCCCATT
GACGTCAATGGGGTGGAGACTTGAAATCCCCGTGAGTCAAACCGCTATCCACGCCCATTGATGTACTGCC
AAAACCGCATCACCATGGTAATAGCGATGACTAATACGTAGATGTACTGCCAAGTAGGAAAGTCCCATAA
GGTCATGTACTGGGCATAATGCCAGGGAATTGACCTGCAGGCATGCAAGCTAATTCGAGCTCGGTACCCG
GGGATCCTCTAGAGTCGACCTGCAGGCATGCAAGCTTGGCGTAATCATGGTCATAGCTGTTTCCTGTGTG
AAATTGTTATCCGCTCACAATTCCACACAACATACGAGCCGGAAGCATAAAGTGTAAAGCCTGGGGTGCC
TAATGAGTGAGCTAACTCACATTAATTGCGTTGCGCTCACTGCCCGCTTTCCAGTCGGGAAACCTGTCGT
GCCAGCTGCATTAATGAATCGGCCAACGCGCGGGGAGAGG
Features (pLannotate 1.2.2; 20 found; start..end, strand, type, name):
    385..973     -  rep_origin     ori: high-copy-number ColE1/pMB1/pBR322/pUC origin of replication
   1028..1168    -  CDS            TRA2_ECOLX (fragment): Protein predicted: Swiss-Prot protein existence level 4. Required for transposition of transposon Tn903. From Escherichia coli.
   1353..2168    +  CDS            KanR: aminoglycoside phosphotransferase; aph(3')-Ia; confers resistance to kanamycin in bacteria or G418 (Geneticin®) in eukaryotes
   2250..2406    -  CDS            lacZα (fragment): LacZα fragment of β-galactosidase; lacZ fragment
   3177..3968    -  CDS            neo: KKA2_KLEPN - Also known as kan, nptII. Experimental evidence at protein level: Swiss-Prot protein existence level 1. Resistance to kanamycin, neomycin, paromomycin, ribostamycin, butirosin and gentamicin B. From Klebsiella pneumoniae.
   4052..4076    -  CDS            3xFLAG (fragment): three tandem FLAG® epitope tags
   4080..4133    -  CDS            3xFLAG (fragment): three tandem FLAG® epitope tags
   4167..4661    -  CDS            Kmt2b (fragment): KMT2B_MOUSE - Also known as Mll2, Trx2, Wbp7. Experimental evidence at protein level: Swiss-Prot protein existence level 1. Histone methyltransferase that methylates 'Lys-4' of histone H3 (By similarity). H3 'Lys-4' methylation represents a specific tag for epigenetic transcriptional activation (By similarity). Plays a central role in beta-globin locus transcription regulation by being recruited by NFE2 (By similarity). Plays an important role in controlling bulk H3K4me during oocyte growth and preimplantation development (PubMed:20808952). Required during the transcriptionally active period o
   4795..5052    -  CDS            UL122 (fragment): VIE2_HCMVT - Experimental evidence at protein level: Swiss-Prot protein existence level 1. Stimulates viral early and late gene expression and thus play a crucial role in the regulation of productive infection. In addition, activates quiescent cells to reenter the cell cycle and upregulates several E2F-responsive genes, which are responsible for pushing the cell into S phase. In S-phase, inhibits cellular DNA synthesis and blocks further cell cycle progression. From Human cytomegalovirus (strain Towne) (HHV-5) (Human herpesvirus 5).
   5164..6159    -  CDS            ΔTK: truncated herpes simplex virus thymidine kinase (Salomon et al., 1995) confers sensitivity to nucleoside analogs such as acyclovir or ganciclovir
   6229..6300    +  CDS            UL24_HHV11 (fragment): Experimental evidence at protein level: Swiss-Prot protein existence level 1. May participate in nuclear egress of viral particles. Plays a role in the dispersal of several host nucleolar proteins including NCL/nucleolin and NPM1. Since deletion of host NCL/nucleolin negatively impact on nuclear egress, UL24 supposedly acts on this process through its effect on host nucleoli. From Human herpesvirus 1 (strain 17) (HHV-1) (Human herpes simplex virus 1).
   6391..6442    -  promoter       CMVd2 promoter: truncated human cytomegalovirus (CMV) immediate early promoter that yields moderately reduced expression relative to the full-length promoter
   6505..6522    +  promoter       CMV promoter (fragment): human cytomegalovirus (CMV) immediate early promoter
   6594..6676    -  enhancer       CMV enhancer (fragment): human cytomegalovirus immediate early enhancer; contains an 18-bp deletion relative to the standard CMV enhancer
   6682..6701    +  misc_feature   MCS (fragment): pUC18/19 multiple cloning site
   6702..6757    +  misc_feature   MCS: pUC18/19 multiple cloning site
   6794..6810    -  protein_bind   lac operator: The lac repressor binds to the lac operator to inhibit transcription in E. coli. This inhibition can be relieved by adding lactose or isopropyl-β-D-thiogalactopyranoside (IPTG). lac repressor encoded by lacI
   6818..6848    -  promoter       lac promoter: promoter for the E. coli lac operon
   6863..6884    -  protein_bind   CAP binding site: CAP binding activates transcription in the presence of cAMP. E. coli catabolite activator protein
   6897..16      -  CDS            lacI (fragment) (across the origin): lac repressor; lacI; The lac repressor binds to the lac operator to inhibit transcription in E. coli. This inhibition can be relieved by adding lactose or isopropyl-β-D-thiogalactopyranoside (IPTG).
