[The description below was written by a language model from this plasmid's Addgene catalogue record and pLannotate feature annotations shown in this document.]
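Description:
pFETCh_KMT2B is a CRISPR homology-directed repair donor plasmid built on the pFETCh_Donor backbone. It is designed to add a FLAG epitope tag to the 3' end of the endogenous human KMT2B gene, which encodes a histone H3 lysine-4 methyltransferase. It is propagated in E. coli from a high-copy ColE1/pUC-type origin and selected with kanamycin through an aph(3')-Ia KanR gene. Remnants of a pUC-style cloning region are also annotated, including lacZα and lacI fragments, the lac promoter and operator, and a multiple cloning site.

The payload is a promoterless 3xFLAG-P2A-NeoR cassette flanked by KMT2B homology arms that were inserted by Gibson assembly. The feature table shows a Kmt2b coding fragment, matched by similarity to the mouse orthologue although the record gives the insert as human. This fragment lies directly upstream of the 3xFLAG and neo reading frames on the same strand, consistent with an in-frame fusion to the C-terminal coding end of the gene. The other homology arm is not annotated separately. After Cas9 cleavage near the stop codon and repair from this donor, the tagged protein and neomycin phosphotransferase would be translated from the endogenous transcript. The P2A peptide separates the two products, so G418 resistance depends on correct integration into an expressed locus. The guide RNA and Cas9 are not carried on this plasmid.

Outside the arms, the annotation detects a truncated HSV thymidine kinase (ΔTK) with CMV enhancer and promoter fragments. This could serve for ganciclovir counter-selection against random integration, although the record does not state that use. The plasmid belongs to a tagging system intended for ChIP-seq of endogenous DNA-binding proteins with an anti-FLAG antibody (CETCh-seq).
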