Addgene plasmid #101070: pFETCh_KMT2B
Purpose: Donor vector for 3' FLAG tag of human KMT2B
Depositing lab: Eric Mendenhall & Richard M. Myers. Depositing organization: University of Alabama in Huntsville. Publication: CETCh-seq: CRISPR epitope tagging ChIP-seq of DNA-binding proteins. Savic D, Partridge EC, Newberry KM, Smith SB, Meadows SK, Roberts BS, Mackiewicz M, Mendenhall EM, Myers RM. Genome Res. 2015 Sep 9. 10.1101/gr.193540.115 PubMed 26355004.
Backbone
  Vector backbone: pFETCh_Donor
  Backbone manufacturer: Eric Mendenhall & Richard M. Myers (Addgene plasmid # 63934)
  Vector type: CRISPR
Growth in bacteria
  Bacterial resistance: Kanamycin, 50 μg/mL
  Growth temperature: 37°C
  Growth strain: DH5alpha
  Copy number: High Copy
Gene/Insert
  Gene/Insert name: KMT2B homology arms
  Species: H. sapiens (human)
  Entrez Gene: KMT2B (a.k.a. CXXC10, DYT28, HRX2, MLL1B, MLL2, MLL4, MRD68, TRX2, WBP-7, WBP7)
  Tag / fusion protein: 3XFLAG-P2A-NeoR (C terminal on backbone)
  Cloning method: Gibson Cloning
Terms and licenses: Academic/Nonprofit Terms; Industry Terms: Not Available to Industry
Depositor comments: Note: This plasmid is part of the Mendenhall and Meyers CRISPR-based Tagging system to add a tag (currently using FLAG) to endogenous proteins. Please see https://www.addgene.org/crispr/tagging/ for more details.
How to cite: pFETCh_KMT2B was a gift from Eric Mendenhall & Richard M. Myers (Addgene plasmid # 101070 ; http://n2t.net/addgene:101070 ; RRID:Addgene_101070)
